Addgene plasmid #70107: pEYFP-C1-rGAT
Purpose: mammalian expression of rat GAT with N terminal YFP fusion
Depositing lab: Harald Sitte. Depositing organization: Medical University of Vienna. Publication: Mutations within an intramembrane leucine heptad repeat disrupt oligomer formation of the rat GABA transporter 1. Scholze P, Freissmuth M, Sitte HH. J Biol Chem. 2002 Nov 15;277(46):43682-90. Epub 2002 Sep 9. 10.1074/jbc.M205602200 PubMed 12223478.
Backbone
  Vector backbone: pEYFP-C1
  Backbone manufacturer: Clontech
  Vector type: Mammalian Expression
  Selectable markers: Neomycin (select with G418)
Growth in bacteria
  Bacterial resistance: Kanamycin, 50 μg/mL
  Growth temperature: 37°C
  Growth strain: DH5alpha
  Copy number: High Copy
Gene/Insert
  Gene/Insert name: GAT
  Species: R. norvegicus (rat)
  Entrez Gene: Slc6a1 (a.k.a. Gabt1, Gat1)
  Promoter: CMV
  Tag / fusion protein: EYFP (N terminal on backbone)
  Cloning method: Restriction Enzyme; 5′ cloning site SalI (destroyed during cloning); 3′ cloning site ApaI (unknown if destroyed)
  Sequencing primers: 5′ CMV-F; 3′ SV40pA-R
Terms and licenses: Academic/Nonprofit Terms; Industry Terms: Not Available to Industry
How to cite: pEYFP-C1-rGAT was a gift from Harald Sitte (Addgene plasmid # 70107 ; http://n2t.net/addgene:70107 ; RRID:Addgene_70107)
