[The description below was written by a language model from this plasmid's Addgene catalogue record and pLannotate feature annotations shown in this document.]
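Description:
pEYFP-C1-rGAT is a mammalian expression plasmid of about 7 kb, built on the Clontech pEYFP-C1 backbone, that produces the rat GABA transporter GAT1 (gene Slc6a1, also called Gabt1 or Gat1) with enhanced yellow fluorescent protein fused to its N terminus. The human cytomegalovirus immediate early enhancer and promoter drive a single open reading frame in which the EYFP coding sequence comes first. A short remnant of the multiple cloning site acts as a linker, and the transporter coding sequence follows. The automated annotation labels this region by its closest match, the mouse orthologue, but the catalogue entry gives the insert as rat. The insert was placed between the SalI and ApaI sites of the polylinker, and the SalI site was destroyed in the process. Two SV40 polyadenylation signals lie downstream of the insert, one apparently carried in with the insert and one belonging to the backbone.

The plasmid replicates in E. coli at high copy number from a pUC-type ColE1 origin and also carries an f1 origin for single-stranded DNA production. A single Tn5 aminoglycoside phosphotransferase gene provides selection in both hosts. A bacterial promoter upstream of it gives kanamycin resistance in bacteria, while the SV40 enhancer/early promoter and an HSV TK polyadenylation signal allow G418 selection of stably transfected mammalian cells. Short annotated fragments of ble, large T antigen and the bGH poly(A) signal appear to be backbone remnants rather than functional elements.

The fluorescent fusion allows the transporter to be visualised in living cells. The associated publication concerns oligomer formation of rat GAT1, which suggests use in localisation and fluorescence-based interaction studies, although the record does not specify the assays.
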