Features (pLannotate 1.2.2; 17 found; start..end, strand, type, name):
     61..364     +  enhancer       CMV enhancer: human cytomegalovirus immediate early enhancer
    365..568     +  promoter       CMV promoter: human cytomegalovirus (CMV) immediate early promoter
    613..1329    +  CDS            EYFP: EYFP is a basic (constitutively fluorescent) green/yellow fluorescent protein published in 1996, derived from Aequorea victoria. It is reported to be a very rapidly-maturing weak dimer with high acid sensitivity.
   1330..1373    +  misc_feature   MCS (fragment): multiple cloning site
   1441..3237    +  CDS            Slc6a1: SC6A1_MOUSE - Also known as Gabt1, Gat-1, Gat1. Experimental evidence at protein level: Swiss-Prot protein existence level 1. Terminates the action of GABA by its high affinity sodium- dependent reuptake into presynaptic terminals. From Mus musculus (Mouse).
   3403..3537    +  polyA_signal   SV40 poly(A) signal: SV40 polyadenylation signal
   3597..3622    +  misc_feature   MCS (fragment): multiple cloning site
   3634..3718    +  CDS            large T antigen (fragment): large T antigen from SV40 (simian virus 40)
   3741..3862    +  polyA_signal   SV40 poly(A) signal: SV40 polyadenylation signal
   3896..4324    -  rep_origin     f1 ori (sequence partly withheld): f1 bacteriophage origin of replication; arrow indicates direction of (+) strand synthesis
   4351..4455    +  promoter       AmpR promoter: bla
   4457..4814    +  promoter       SV40 promoter: SV40 enhancer and early promoter
   4849..5643    +  CDS            NeoR/KanR: aminoglycoside phosphotransferase from Tn5; aph(3')-II (or nptII); confers resistance to neomycin, kanamycin, and G418 (Geneticin®)
   5664..5816    +  CDS            ble (fragment): BLE_KLEPN - Experimental evidence at protein level: Swiss-Prot protein existence level 1. Binding protein with a strong affinity to the bleomycin family of antibiotics. Binds to CL990; an antimitotic-antibiotic compound. From Klebsiella pneumoniae.
   5875..5922    +  polyA_signal   HSV TK poly(A) signal: herpes simplex virus thymidine kinase polyadenylation signal (Cole and Stacy, 1985)
   6013..6029    -  polyA_signal   bGH poly(A) signal (fragment): bovine growth hormone polyadenylation signal
   6251..6839    +  rep_origin     ori: high-copy-number ColE1/pMB1/pBR322/pUC origin of replication
>Addgene plasmid #70107 | pEYFP-C1-rGAT | depositor full sequence | sequence record 127688 | Full plasmid sequence
TAGTTATTAATAGTAATCAATTACGGGGTCATTAGTTCATAGCCCATATATGGAGTTCCGCGTTACATAA
CTTACGGTAAATGGCCCGCCTGGCTGACCGCCCAACGACCCCCGCCCATTGACGTCAATAATGACGTATG
TTCCCATAGTAACGCCAATAGGGACTTTCCATTGACGTCAATGGGTGGAGTATTTACGGTAAACTGCCCA
CTTGGCAGTACATCAAGTGTATCATATGCCAAGTACGCCCCCTATTGACGTCAATGACGGTAAATGGCCC
GCCTGGCATTATGCCCAGTACATGACCTTATGGGACTTTCCTACTTGGCAGTACATCTACGTATTAGTCA
TCGCTATTACCATGGTGATGCGGTTTTGGCAGTACATCAATGGGCGTGGATAGCGGTTTGACTCACGGGG
ATTTCCAAGTCTCCACCCCATTGACGTCAATGGGAGTTTGTTTTGGCACCAAAATCAACGGGACTTTCCA
AAATGTCGTAACAACTCCGCCCCATTGACGCAAATGGGCGGTAGGCGTGTACGGTGGGAGGTCTATATAA
GCAGAGCTGGTTTAGTGAACCGTCAGATCCGCTAGCGCTACCGGTCGCCACCATGGTGAGCAAGGGCGAG
GAGCTGTTCACCGGGGTGGTGCCCATCCTGGTCGAGCTGGACGGCGACGTAAACGGCCACAAGTTCAGCG
TGTCCGGCGAGGGCGAGGGCGATGCCACCTACGGCAAGCTGACCCTGAAGTTCATCTGCACCACCGGCAA
GCTGCCCGTGCCCTGGCCCACCCTCGTGACCACCTTCGGCTACGGCCTGCAGTGCTTCGCCCGCTACCCC
GACCACATGAAGCAGCACGACTTCTTCAAGTCCGCCATGCCCGAAGGCTACGTCCAGGAGCGCACCATCT
TCTTCAAGGACGACGGCAACTACAAGACCCGCGCCGAGGTGAAGTTCGAGGGCGACACCCTGGTGAACCG
CATCGAGCTGAAGGGCATCGACTTCAAGGAGGACGGCAACATCCTGGGGCACAAGCTGGAGTACAACTAC
AACAGCCACAACGTCTATATCATGGCCGACAAGCAGAAGAACGGCATCAAGGTGAACTTCAAGATCCGCC
ACAACATCGAGGACGGCAGCGTGCAGCTCGCCGACCACTACCAGCAGAACACCCCCATCGGCGACGGCCC
CGTGCTGCTGCCCGACAACCACTACCTGAGCTACCAGTCCGCCCTGAGCAAAGACCCCAACGAGAAGCGC
GATCACATGGTCCTGCTGGAGTTCGTGACCGCCGCCGGGATCACTCTCGGCATGGACGAGCTGTACAAGT
CCGGACTCAGATCTCGAGCTCAAGCTTCGAATTCTGCAGTCGAGTGGACTGGAGCTGACATCGCACGCCT
GCCCGCCAGGATCCCTGCTGCCAAGTTCGTGCTCCGAGACATGGCGACTGACAACAGCAAGGTGGCTGAT
GGGCAGATCTCTACCGAGGTCAGCGAGGCTCCTGTGGCCAGTGACAAGCCCAAAACCCTTGTAGTCAAGG
TGCAGAAGAAGGCTGGAGACCTCCCTGACCGGGACACATGGAAGGGACGCTTCGACTTCCTCATGTCCTG
TGTGGGCTACGCCATCGGCCTGGGCAATGTATGGAGGTTCCCTTATCTCTGCGGAAAGAACGGTGGTGGG
GCCTTCCTAATTCCATATTTCCTGACGCTCATCTTTGCGGGTGTTCCTCTCTTCCTTTTGGAGTGCTCCC
TAGGCCAGTACACCTCCATTGGGGGCCTGGGCGTATGGAAGCTGGCTCCCATGTTCAAGGGTGTGGGCCT
CGCGGCAGCTGTGCTGTCCTTCTGGCTGAACATTTATTACATTGTCATCATCTCCTGGGCCATCTACTAC
CTGTACAACTCCTTCACCACGACTCTGCCGTGGAAACAGTGTGACAACCCCTGGAACACTGACCGCTGCT
TCTCCAACTATAGCCTGGTCAACACCACCAACATGACCAGTGCCGTGGTGGAATTCTGGGAGCGCAACAT
GCACCAAATGACAGATGGGCTAGACAAGCCAGGACAGATCCGCTGGCCGCTAGCCATCACACTGGCCATT
GCCTGGGTGCTTGTGTATTTCTGCATCTGGAAGGGTGTTGGATGGACTGGAAAGGTGGTCTACTTCTCAG
CCACATACCCCTACATCATGCTCATCATCCTGTTCTTCCGTGGAGTGACACTTCCTGGGGCCAAGGAGGG
GATCCTCTTCTACATCACGCCCAACTTCCGAAAGCTGTCTGATTCTGAGGTGTGGCTTGACGCCGCCACC
CAGATCTTCTTCTCCTACGGACTGGGCCTGGGGTCCCTGATTGCTCTGGGAAGCTACAACTCTTTCCACA
ACAATGTGTACAGGGACTCCATCATTGTTTGCTGCATCAACTCCTGCACCAGCATGTTTGCCGGCTTCGT
CATCTTCTCCATCGTGGGCTTCATGGCTCATGTCACCAAGAGGTCCATAGCCGATGTGGCGGCCTCAGGC
CCTGGACTGGCATTCTTGGCATACCCCGAGGCTGTGACACAGCTACCCATCTCTCCCCTCTGGGCTATCC
TCTTCTTCTCCATGCTGCTGATGCTGGGCATTGACAGCCAGTTCTGTACCGTGGAGGGCTTCATCACTGC
CCTGGTGGATGAGTACCCCAGGCTTCTCCGCAATCGCCGTGAACTCTTCATTGCTGCCGTGTGCATCGTG
TCCTACCTGATTGGCCTCTCTAACATCACCCAGGGTGGCATTTATGTCTTCAAACTGTTCGATTATTACT
CTGCCAGTGGCATGAGCCTGCTGTTCCTGGTTTTCTTTGAGTGTGTCTCCATTTCCTGGTTTTATGGTGT
CAACCGGTTCTATGACAACATCCAGGAGATGGTTGGCTCCAGGCCCTGCATCTGGTGGAAGCTGTGCTGG
TCCTTTTTCACACCCATCATTGTGGCGGGCGTGTTTCTCTTCAGTGCTGTGCAGATGACACCACTCACCA
TGGGAAGCTACGTTTTCCCCAAGTGGGGCCAGGGCGTGGGCTGGCTCATGGCTCTGTCCTCCATGGTGCT
CATCCCCGGGTACATGGCTTACATGTTCCTCACCCTAAAGGGCTCTCTGAAGCAGCGTCTCCAGGTCATG
ATTCAGCCCAGTGAAGATATCGTGCGCCCTGAGAATGGTCCTGAGCAGCCGCAGGCTGGCAGCTCAGCCA
GCAAGGAGGCCTACATCTAGGGGTACAGCCCCCTCATCACCCCTACACTGGCACCCTGGACTGGCTGTAC
CCACACCCCTTGAAGACTGAAGATACTCTCTGTCTCCAACTACCTCAAGGGGCGGGTCCAGACACCATCA
CCATGCAGAGAGGGGAGATGGGGGACAGTCTGACCCTAGGTGAACTTGTTTATTGCAGCTTATAATGGTT
ACAAATAAAGCAATAGCATCACAAATTTCACAAATAAAGCATTTTTTTCACTGCATTCTAGTTGTGGTTT
GTCCAAACTCATCAATGTATCTTATCATGTCTGGATCCCCGGGAATTCGGCGCAGCACCATGGCCTGAAA
TAACCTCTGAAAGAGGAACTTGGTTAGGTACCGCGGGCCCGGGATCCACCGGATCTAGATAACTGATCAT
AATCAGCCATACCACATTTGTAGAGGTTTTACTTGCTTTAAAAAACCTCCCACACCTCCCCCTGAACCTG
AAACATAAAATGAATGCAATTGTTGTTGTTAACTTGTTTATTGCAGCTTATAATGGTTACAAATAAAGCA
ATAGCATCACAAATTTCACAAATAAAGCATTTTTTTCACTGCATTCTAGTTGTGGTTTGTCCAAACTCAT
CAATGTATCTTAAGGCGTAAATTGTAAGCGTTAATATTTTGTTAAAATTCGCGTTAAATTTTTGTTAAAT
CAGCTCATTTTTTAACCAATAGGCCGAAATCGGCAAAATCCCTTATAAATCAAAAGAATAGACCGAGATA
GGGT
[37 nt withheld, positions 3995-4031]
AAAGAACGTGGACTCCAACGTCAAAGG
[49 nt withheld, positions 4059-4107]
T
[91 nt withheld, positions 4109-4199]
G
[124 nt withheld, positions 4201-4324]
CAGGTGGCACTTTTCGGGGAAATGTGCGCGGAACCCCTATTTGTTTATTTTTCTAAATACATTCAAATAT
GTATCCGCTCATGAGACAATAACCCTGATAAATGCTTCAATAATATTGAAAAAGGAAGAGTCCTGAGGCG
GAAAGAACCAGCTGTGGAATGTGTGTCAGTTAGGGTGTGGAAAGTCCCCAGGCTCCCCAGCAGGCAGAAG
TATGCAAAGCATGCATCTCAATTAGTCAGCAACCAGGTGTGGAAAGTCCCCAGGCTCCCCAGCAGGCAGA
AGTATGCAAAGCATGCATCTCAATTAGTCAGCAACCATAGTCCCGCCCCTAACTCCGCCCATCCCGCCCC
TAACTCCGCCCAGTTCCGCCCATTCTCCGCCCCATGGCTGACTAATTTTTTTTATTTATGCAGAGGCCGA
GGCCGCCTCGGCCTCTGAGCTATTCCAGAAGTAGTGAGGAGGCTTTTTTGGAGGCCTAGGCTTTTGCAAA
GATCGATCAAGAGACAGGATGAGGATCGTTTCGCATGATTGAACAAGATGGATTGCACGCAGGTTCTCCG
GCCGCTTGGGTGGAGAGGCTATTCGGCTATGACTGGGCACAACAGACAATCGGCTGCTCTGATGCCGCCG
TGTTCCGGCTGTCAGCGCAGGGGCGCCCGGTTCTTTTTGTCAAGACCGACCTGTCCGGTGCCCTGAATGA
ACTGCAAGACGAGGCAGCGCGGCTATCGTGGCTGGCCACGACGGGCGTTCCTTGCGCAGCTGTGCTCGAC
GTTGTCACTGAAGCGGGAAGGGACTGGCTGCTATTGGGCGAAGTGCCGGGGCAGGATCTCCTGTCATCTC
ACCTTGCTCCTGCCGAGAAAGTATCCATCATGGCTGATGCAATGCGGCGGCTGCATACGCTTGATCCGGC
TACCTGCCCATTCGACCACCAAGCGAAACATCGCATCGAGCGAGCACGTACTCGGATGGAAGCCGGTCTT
GTCGATCAGGATGATCTGGACGAAGAGCATCAGGGGCTCGCGCCAGCCGAACTGTTCGCCAGGCTCAAGG
CGAGCATGCCCGACGGCGAGGATCTCGTCGTGACCCATGGCGATGCCTGCTTGCCGAATATCATGGTGGA
AAATGGCCGCTTTTCTGGATTCATCGACTGTGGCCGGCTGGGTGTGGCGGACCGCTATCAGGACATAGCG
TTGGCTACCCGTGATATTGCTGAAGAGCTTGGCGGCGAATGGGCTGACCGCTTCCTCGTGCTTTACGGTA
TCGCCGCTCCCGATTCGCAGCGCATCGCCTTCTATCGCCTTCTTGACGAGTTCTTCTGAGCGGGACTCTG
GGGTTCGAAATGACCGACCAAGCGACGCCCAACCTGCCATCACGAGATTTCGATTCCACCGCCGCCTTCT
ATGAAAGGTTGGGCTTCGGAATCGTTTTCCGGGACGCCGGCTGGATGATCCTCCAGCGCGGGGATCTCAT
GCTGGAGTTCTTCGCCCACCCTAGGGGGAGGCTAACTGAAACACGGAAGGAGACAATACCGGAAGGAACC
CGCGCTATGACGGCAATAAAAAGACAGAATAAAACGCACGGTGTTGGGTCGTTTGTTCATAAACGCGGGG
TTCGGTCCCAGGGCTGGCACTCTGTCGATACCCCACCGAGACCCCATTGGGGCCAATACGCCCGCGTTTC
TTCCTTTTCCCCACCCCACCCCCCAAGTTCGGGTGAAGGCCCAGGGCTCGCAGCCAACGTCGGGGCGGCA
GGCCCTGCCATAGCCTCAGGTTACTCATATATACTTTAGATTGATTTAAAACTTCATTTTTAATTTAAAA
GGATCTAGGTGAAGATCCTTTTTGATAATCTCATGACCAAAATCCCTTAACGTGAGTTTTCGTTCCACTG
AGCGTCAGACCCCGTAGAAAAGATCAAAGGATCTTCTTGAGATCCTTTTTTTCTGCGCGTAATCTGCTGC
TTGCAAACAAAAAAACCACCGCTACCAGCGGTGGTTTGTTTGCCGGATCAAGAGCTACCAACTCTTTTTC
CGAAGGTAACTGGCTTCAGCAGAGCGCAGATACCAAATACTGTCCTTCTAGTGTAGCCGTAGTTAGGCCA
CCACTTCAAGAACTCTGTAGCACCGCCTACATACCTCGCTCTGCTAATCCTGTTACCAGTGGCTGCTGCC
AGTGGCGATAAGTCGTGTCTTACCGGGTTGGACTCAAGACGATAGTTACCGGATAAGGCGCAGCGGTCGG
GCTGAACGGGGGGTTCGTGCACACAGCCCAGCTTGGAGCGAACGACCTACACCGAACTGAGATACCTACA
GCGTGAGCTATGAGAAAGCGCCACGCTTCCCGAAGGGAGAAAGGCGGACAGGTATCCGGTAAGCGGCAGG
GTCGGAACAGGAGAGCGCACGAGGGAGCTTCCAGGGGGAAACGCCTGGTATCTTTATAGTCCTGTCGGGT
TTCGCCACCTCTGACTTGAGCGTCGATTTTTGTGATGCTCGTCAGGGGGGCGGAGCCTATGGAAAAACGC
CAGCAACGCGGCCTTTTTACGGTTCCTGGCCTTTTGCTGGCCTTTTGCTCACATGTTCTTTCCTGCGTTA
TCCCCTGATTCTGTGGATAACCGTATTACCGCCATGCAT
