>Addgene plasmid #70107 | pEYFP-C1-rGAT | addgene partial sequence | sequence record 127686 | CMV-F 5'-CGCAAATGGGCGGTAGGCGTG-3'
GTGCTTCGCCCGCTACCCCGACCACATGAAGCAGCACGACTTCTTCAAGTCCGCCATGCCCGAAGGCTAC
GTCCAGGAGCGCACCATCTTCTTCAAGGACGACGGCAACTACAAGACCCGCGCCGAGGTGAAGTTCGAGG
GCGACACCCTGGTGAACCGCATCGAGCTGAAGGGCATCGACTTCAAGGAGGACGGCAACATCCTGGGGCA
CAAGCTGGAGTACAACTACAACAGCCACAACGTCTATATCATGGCCGACAAGCAGAAGAACGGCATCAAG
GTGAACTTCAAGATCCGCCACAACATCGAGGACGGCAGCGTGCAGCTCGCCGACCACTACCAGCAGAACA
CCCCCATCGGCGACGGCCCCGTGCTGCTGCCCGACAACCACTACCTGAGCTACCAGTCCGCCCTGAGCAA
AGACCCCAACGAGAAGCGCGATCACATGGTCCTGCTGGAGTTCGTGACCGCCGCCGGGATCACTCTCGGC
ATGGACGAGCTGTACAAGTCCGGACTCAGATCTCGAGCTCAAGCTTCGAATTCTGCAGTCGAGTGGACTG
GAGCTGACATCGCACGCCTGCCCGCCAGGATCCCTGCTGCCAAGTTCGTGCTCCGAGACATGGCGACTGA
CAACAGCAAGGTGGCTGATGGGCAGATCTCTACCGAGGTCAGCGAGGCTCCTGTGGCCAGTGACAAGCCC
AAAACCCTTGTAGTCAAGGTGCAGAAGAAGGCTGGAGACCTCCCTGACCGGGACACATGGAAGGGACGCT
TCGACTTCCTCATGTCCTGTGTGGGCTACGCCATCGGCC
