>Addgene plasmid #70107 | pEYFP-C1-rGAT | addgene partial sequence | sequence record 127689 | pEGFP-R 5'-acctctacaaatgtggtatg-3'
GATCGGTGGATCCCGGGCCCGCGGTACCTAACCAAGTTCCTCTTTCAGAGGTTATTTCAGGCCATGGTGC
TGCGCCGAATTCCCGGGGATCCAGACATGATAAGATACATTGATGAGTTTGGACAAACCACAACTAGAAT
GCAGTGAAAAAAATGCTTTATTTGTGAAATTTGTGATGCTATTGCTTTATTTGTAACCATTATAAGCTGC
AATAAACAAGTTCACCTAGGGTCAGACTGTCCCCCATCTCCCCTCTCTGCATGGTGATGGTGTCTGGACC
CGCCCCTTGAGGTAGTTGGAGACAGAGAGTATCTTCAGTCTTCAAGGGGTGTGGGTACAGCCAGTCCAGG
GTGCCAGTGTAGGGGTGATGAGGGGGCTGTACCCCTAGATGTAGGCCTCCTTGCTGGCTGAGCTGCCAGC
CTGCGGCTGCTCAGGACCATTCTCAGGGCGCACGATATCTTCACTGGGCTGAATCATGACCTGGAGACGC
TGCTTCAGAGAGCCCTTTAGGGTGAGGAACATGTAAGCCATGTACCCGGGGATGAGCACCATGGAGGACA
GAGCCATGAGCCAGCCCACGCCCTGGCCCCACTTGGGGAAAACGTAGCTTCCCATGGTGAGTGGTGTCAT
CTGCACAGCACTGAAGAGAAACACGCCCGCCACAATGATGGGTGTGAAAAAGGACCAGCACAGCTTCCAC
CAGATGCAGGGCCTGGAGCCAACCATCTCCTGGATGTTGTCATAGAACCGGTTGACACCATAAAACCAGG
AAATGGAGACACACTCAAAGAAAACCAGGAACAGCAGGCTCATGCCACTGGCAGAGTAATAATCGAACAG
TTTGAAGACATAAATGCCACCCTGGGTGATGTTAGAGAGGCCAATCAGGTAGGACACGATGCACACGGCA
GCAATGAAGAGTTCACGGCGATTGCGGAGAAGCCTGGGGTACTCATCCACCAGGGCAGTGATGAAGCCCT
CCACGGTACAGAACTGGCTGTCAATGCCCAGCATCAGCAGCATGGAGAAGAAGAGGATAGCCCC
