>Addgene plasmid #70107 | pEYFP-C1-rGAT | addgene partial sequence | sequence record 127690 | EGFP-C 5'-CATGGTCCTGCTGGAGTTCGTG-3'
GACGAGCTGTACAAGTCCGGACTCAGATCTCGAGCTCAAGCTTCGAATTCTGCAGTCGAGTGGACTGGAG
CTGACATCGCACGCCTGCCCGCCAGGATCCCTGCTGCCAAGTTCGTGCTCCGAGACATGGCGACTGACAA
CAGCAAGGTGGCTGATGGGCAGATCTCTACCGAGGTCAGCGAGGCTCCTGTGGCCAGTGACAAGCCCAAA
ACCCTTGTAGTCAAGGTGCAGAAGAAGGCTGGAGACCTCCCTGACCGGGACACATGGAAGGGACGCTTCG
ACTTCCTCATGTCCTGTGTGGGCTACGCCATCGGCCTGGGCAATGTATGGAGGTTCCCTTATCTCTGCGG
AAAGAACGGTGGTGGGGCCTTCCTAATTCCATATTTCCTGACGCTCATCTTTGCGGGTGTTCCTCTCTTC
CTTTTGGAGTGCTCCCTAGGCCAGTACACCTCCATTGGGGGCCTGGGCGTATGGAAGCTGGCTCCCATGT
TCAAGGGTGTGGGCCTCGCGGCAGCTGTGCTGTCCTTCTGGCTGAACATTTATTACATTGTCATCATCTC
CTGGGCCATCTACTACCTGTACAACTCCTTCACCACGACTCTGCCGTGGAAACAGTGTGACAACCCCTGG
AACACTGACCGCTGCTTCTCCAACTATAGCCTGGTCAACACCACCAACATGACCAGTGCCGTGGTGGAAT
TCTGGGAGCGCAACATGCACCAAATGACAGATGGGCTAGACAAGCCAGGACAGATCCGCTGGCCGCTAGC
CATCACACTGGCCATTGCCTGGGTGCTTGTGTATTTCTGCATCTGGAAGGGTGTTGGATGGACTGGAAAG
GTGGTCTACTTCTCAGCCACATACCCCTACATCATGCTCATCATCCTGTTCTTCCGTGGAGTGACACTTC
CTGGGGCCAAGGAGGGGATCCTCTTCTACATCACGCCCAACTTCCGAAAGCTGTCTGATTCTGAGGTGTG
GCTTGACGCCGCCACCCAGATCTTCTTCTCCTACGGACTGGGCCTGGGGTCCCTGATTGCTCTGGGAAGC
TACAACTCTTTCCACAACAATG
